>Addgene plasmid #102770 | pAAV-CamKIIa-ChrimsonR::FusionRed::Kv2.1 | addgene full sequence | sequence record 238046 | Addgene NGS Result
CGTGCACACAGCCCAGCTTGGAGCGAACGACCTACACCGAACTGAGATACCTACAGCGTGAGCTATGAGA
AAGCGCCACGCTTCCCGAAGGGAGAAAGGCGGACAGGTATCCGGTAAGCGGCAGGGTCGGAACAGGAGAG
CGCACGAGGGAGCTTCCAGGGGGAAACGCCTGGTATCTTTATAGTCCTGTCGGGTTTCGCCACCTCTGAC
TTGAGCGTCGATTTTTGTGATGCTCGTCAGGGGGGCGGAGCCTATGGAAAAACGCCAGCAACGCGGCCTT
TTTACGGTTCCTGGCCTTTTGCTGGCCTTTTGCTCACATGTCCTGCAGGCAGCTGCGCGCTCGCTCGCTC
ACTGAGGCCGCCCGGGCGTCGGGCGACCTTTGGTCGCCCGGCCTCAGTGAGCGAGCGAGCGCGCAGAGAG
GGAGTGGCCAACTCCATCACTAGGGGTTCCTGCGGCCGCACGCGTTTAACATTATGGCCTTAGGTCACTT
CATCTCCATGGGGTTCTTCTTCTGATTTTCTAGAAAATGAGATGGGGGTGCAGAGAGCTTCCTCAGTGAC
CTGCCCAGGGTCACATCAGAAATGTCAGAGCTAGAACTTGAACTCAGATTACTAATCTTAAATTCCATGC
CTTGGGGGCATGCAAGTACGATATACAGAAGGAGTGAACTCATTAGGGCAGATGACCAATGAGTTTAGGA
AAGAAGAGTCCAGGGCAGGGTACATCTACACCACCCGCCCAGCCCTGGGTGAGTCCAGCCACGTTCACCT
CATTATAGTTGCCTCTCTCCAGTCCTACCTTGACGGGAAGCACAAGCAGAAACTGGGACAGGAGCCCCAG
GAGACCAAATCTTCATGGTCCCTCTGGGAGGATGGGTGGGGAGAGCTGTGGCAGAGGCCTCAGGAGGGGC
CCTGCTGCTCAGTGGTGACAGATAGGGGTGAGAAAGCAGACAGAGTCATTCCGTCAGCATTCTGGGTCTG
TTTGGTACTTCTTCTCACGCTAAGGTGGCGGTGTGATATGCACAATGGCTAAAAAGCAGGGAGAGCTGGA
AAGAAACAAGGACAGAGACAGAGGCCAAGTCAACCAGACCAATTCCCAGAGGAAGCAAAGAAACCATTAC
AGAGACTACAAGGGGGAAGGGAAGGAGAGATGAATTAGCTTCCCCTGTAAACCTTAGAACCCAGCTGTTG
CCAGGGCAACGGGGCAATACCTGTCTCTTCAGAGGAGATGAAGTTGCCAGGGTAACTACATCCTGTCTTT
CTCAAGGACCATCCCAGAATGTGGCACCCACTAGCCGTTACCATAGCAACTGCCTCTTTGCCCCACTTAA
TCCCATCCCGTCTGTTAAAAGGGCCCTATAGTTGGAGGTGGGGGAGGTAGGAAGAGCGATGATCACTTGT
GGACTAAGTTTGTTCGCATCCCCTTCTCCAACCCCCTCAGTACATCACCCTGGGGGAACAGGGTCCACTT
GCTCCTGGGCCCACACAGTCCTGCAGTATTGTGTATATAAGGCCAGGGCAAAGAGGAGCAGGTTTTAAAG
TGAAAGGCAGGCAGGTGTTGGGGAGGCAGTTACCGGGGCAACGGGAACAGGGCGTTTCGGAGGTGGTTGC
CATGGGGACCTGGATGCTGACGAAGGCTCGCGAGGCTGTGAGCAGCCACAGTGCCCTGCTCAGAAGCCCC
AAGCTCGTCAGTCAAGCCGGTTCTCCGTTTGCACTCAGGAGCACGGGCAGGCGAGTGGCCCCTAGTTCTG
GGGGCAGCTCTAGAGCGGTACCGGATCCCCGGGTACCGGTGCCACCATGGCTGAGCTCATTTCATCTGCT
ACACGCTCTCTGTTTGCCGCCGGGGGAATAAACCCTTGGCCTAATCCTTACCACCACGAAGACATGGGTT
GTGGAGGAATGACCCCCACTGGAGAATGTTTCTCTACCGAGTGGTGGTGTGATCCTTCATATGGTCTCAG
CGATGCTGGTTACGGCTATTGTTTCGTGGAAGCTACTGGAGGCTATCTGGTTGTTGGGGTCGAGAAAAAA
CAGGCTTGGCTTCACTCCCGGGGCACCCCAGGAGAGAAAATTGGAGCCCAGGTATGTCAGTGGATTGCCT
TTTCTATAGCAATCGCCCTCCTTACATTTTATGGGTTTTCAGCATGGAAGGCTACATGCGGTTGGGAAGA
GGTTTACGTCTGTTGTGTCGAAGTTTTGTTCGTCACCCTCGAGATCTTTAAAGAGTTTTCTTCACCAGCT
ACAGTCTACCTTTCTACTGGCAACCATGCATACTGCCTGCGATATTTCGAGTGGCTCCTGTCTTGCCCCG
TCATACTCATTCGCCTTTCTAACTTGAGTGGGCTTAAGAACGACTACAGTAAAAGAACTATGGGTCTTAT
CGTGTCATGTGTCGGCATGATAGTGTTCGGGATGGCCGCCGGCCTCGCTACCGATTGGTTGAAATGGCTC
CTTTATATCGTTTCTTGCATTTACGGAGGGTACATGTATTTCCAGGCAGCCAAATGTTATGTTGAAGCCA
ATCATTCCGTACCAAAAGGCCACTGTCGAATGGTAGTTAAGCTGATGGCTTACGCTTACTTTGCAAGTTG
GGGATCATATCCAATACTGTGGGCAGTGGGGCCTGAAGGCTTGCTTAAGCTCTCTCCATATGCTAACTCT
ATAGGTCATTCAATCTGTGACATAATAGCAAAAGAATTTTGGACCTTCCTCGCTCATCATCTGCGCATCA
AGATCCATGAGCATATCCTGATACACGGTGACATACGAAAGACCACCAAAATGGAAATTGGCGGAGAAGA
GGTGGAGGTAGAGGAGTTTGTTGAAGAGGAAGACGAAGATACTGTTGCAGCACCAGTTGTTGCTGTTTCT
GAGCTCATCAAAGAAAACATGCCAATGAAGTTGTACATGGAGGGTACTGTCAACAATCACCATTTTAAGT
GTACCAGCGAGGGGGAGGGGAAGCCCTATGAAGGGACTCAGACCATGAGGATAAAAGTTGTAGAAGGGGG
GCCCCTTCCTTTCGCCTTTGACATTCTCGCCACATCTTTTATGTATGGTAGCCGCACCTTCATTAAGCAT
CCCCCTGGGATTCCCGATTTCTTTAAACAATCTTTTCCAGAAGGCTTCACTTGGGAAAGGGTAACTACTT
ATGAGGACGGCGGAGTGCTTACAGCCACCCAAGATACCTCTCTGCAGGATGGCTGCTTGATATACAACGT
AAAGGTACGGGGCGTTAACTTCCCTGCAAATGGTCCTGTTATGCAAAAGAAAACCCTCGGATGGGAGGCC
TCTACTGAGACCATGTACCCTGCAGATGGGGGCCTTGAGGGGGCATGTGATATGGCACTTAAATTGGTAG
GTGGTGGACACTTGATATGCAACCTGGAGACTACTTACCGGAGCAAAAAACCCGCAACCAATCTCAAAAT
GCCAGGCGTTTACAACGTGGACCATCGACTTGAGCGGATAAAGGAGGCCGACGATGAGACTTATGTTGAG
CAGCATGAGGTCGCTGTAGCTAGGTACTCAACCGGCGGGGCCGGGGATGGTGGTAAGTACAAACAATCTC
AGCCTATCTTGAATACTAAGGAGATGGCTCCACAGAGTAAACCACCAGAAGAGTTGGAGATGTCATCCAT
GCCATCACCAGTGGCACCCCTCCCAGCCAGAACCGAGGGCGTGATTGACATGCGATCCATGAGTTCAATA
GATAGCTTCATTAGTTGTGCAACTGACTTTCCCGAAGCAACCAGATTCAAGTAAGAATTCGATATCAAGC
TTATCGATAATCAACCTCTGGATTACAAAATTTGTGAAAGATTGACTGGTATTCTTAACTATGTTGCTCC
TTTTACGCTATGTGGATACGCTGCTTTAATGCCTTTGTATCATGCTATTGCTTCCCGTATGGCTTTCATT
TTCTCCTCCTTGTATAAATCCTGGTTGCTGTCTCTTTATGAGGAGTTGTGGCCCGTTGTCAGGCAACGTG
GCGTGGTGTGCACTGTGTTTGCTGACGCAACCCCCACTGGTTGGGGCATTGCCACCACCTGTCAGCTCCT
TTCCGGAACTTTCGCTTTCCCCCTCCCTATTGCCACGGCGGAACTCATCGCCGCCTGCCTTGCCCGCTGC
TGGACAGGGGCTCGGCTGTTGGGCACTGACAATTCCGTGGTGTTGTCGGGGAAATCATCGTCCTTTCCTT
GGCTGCTCGCCTATGTTGCCACCTGGATTCTGCGCGGGACGTCCTTCTGCTACGTCCCTTCGGCCCTCAA
TCCAGCGGACCTTCCTTCCCGCGGCCTGCTGCCGGCTCTGCGGCCTCTTCCGCGTCTTCGCCTTCGCCCT
CAGACGAGTCGGATCTCCCTTTGGGCCGCCTCCCCGCATCGATACCGAGCGCTGCTCGAGAGATCTACGG
GTGGCATCCCTGTGACCCCTCCCCAGTGCCTCTCCTGGCCCTGGAAGTTGCCACTCCAGTGCCCACCAGC
CTTGTCCTAATAAAATTAAGTTGCATCATTTTGTCTGACTAGGTGTCCTTCTATAATATTATGGGGTGGA
GGGGGGTGGTATGGAGCAAGGGGCAAGTTGGGAAGACAACCTGTAGGGCCTGCGGGGTCTATTGGGAACC
AAGCTGGAGTGCAGTGGCACAATCTTGGCTCACTGCAATCTCCGCCTCCTGGGTTCAAGCGATTCTCCTG
CCTCAGCCTCCCGAGTTGTTGGGATTCCAGGCATGCATGACCAGGCTCAGCTAATTTTTGTTTTTTTGGT
AGAGACGGGGTTTCACCATATTGGCCAGGCTGGTCTCCAACTCCTAATCTCAGGTGATCTACCCACCTTG
GCCTCCCAAATTGCTGGGATTACAGGCGTGAACCACTGCTCCCTTCCCTGTCCTTCTGATTTTGTAGGTA
ACCACGTGCGGACCGAGCGGCCGCAGGAACCCCTAGTGATGGAGTTGGCCACTCCCTCTCTGCGCGCTCG
CTCGCTCACTGAGGCCGGGCGACCAAAGGTCGCCCGACGCCCGGGCTTTGCCCGGGCGGCCTCAGTGAGC
GAGCGAGCGCGCAGCTGCCTGCAGGGGCGCCTGATGCGGTATTTTCTCCTTACGCATCTGTGCGGTATTT
CACACCGCATA
[95 nt withheld, positions 5122-5216]
T
[46 nt withheld, positions 5218-5263]
C
[141 nt withheld, positions 5265-5405]
CCTTTGACGTTGGAGTCCACGTTCTTT
[37 nt withheld, positions 5433-5469]
ACTCTATCTCGGGCTATTCTTTTGATTTATAAGGGATTTTGCCGATTTCGGTCTATTGGTTAAAAAATGA
GCTGATTTAACAAAAATTTAACGCGAATTTTAACAAAATATTAACGTTTACAATTTTATGGTGCACTCTC
AGTACAATCTGCTCTGATGCCGCATAGTTAAGCCAGCCCCGACACCCGCCAACACCCGCTGACGCGCCCT
GACGGGCTTGTCTGCTCCCGGCATCCGCTTACAGACAAGCTGTGACCGTCTCCGGGAGCTGCATGTGTCA
GAGGTTTTCACCGTCATCACCGAAACGCGCGAGACGAAAGGGCCTCGTGATACGCCTATTTTTATAGGTT
AATGTCATGATAATAATGGTTTCTTAGACGTCAGGTGGCACTTTTCGGGGAAATGTGCGCGGAACCCCTA
TTTGTTTATTTTTCTAAATACATTCAAATATGTATCCGCTCATGAGACAATAACCCTGATAAATGCTTCA
ATAATATTGAAAAAGGAAGAGTATGAGTATTCAACATTTCCGTGTCGCCCTTATTCCCTTTTTTGCGGCA
TTTTGCCTTCCTGTTTTTGCTCACCCAGAAACGCTGGTGAAAGTAAAAGATGCTGAAGATCAGTTGGGTG
CACGAGTGGGTTACATCGAACTGGATCTCAACAGCGGTAAGATCCTTGAGAGTTTTCGCCCCGAAGAACG
TTTTCCAATGATGAGCACTTTTAAAGTTCTGCTATGTGGCGCGGTATTATCCCGTATTGACGCCGGGCAA
GAGCAACTCGGTCGCCGCATACACTATTCTCAGAATGACTTGGTTGAGTACTCACCAGTCACAGAAAAGC
ATCTTACGGATGGCATGACAGTAAGAGAATTATGCAGTGCTGCCATAACCATGAGTGATAACACTGCGGC
CAACTTACTTCTGACAACGATCGGAGGACCGAAGGAGCTAACCGCTTTTTTGCACAACATGGGGGATCAT
GTAACTCGCCTTGATCGTTGGGAACCGGAGCTGAATGAAGCCATACCAAACGACGAGCGTGACACCACGA
TGCCTGTAGCAATGGCAACAACGTTGCGCAAACTATTAACTGGCGAACTACTTACTCTAGCTTCCCGGCA
ACAATTAATAGACTGGATGGAGGCGGATAAAGTTGCAGGACCACTTCTGCGCTCGGCCCTTCCGGCTGGC
TGGTTTATTGCTGATAAATCTGGAGCCGGTGAGCGTGGGTCTCGCGGTATCATTGCAGCACTGGGGCCAG
ATGGTAAGCCCTCCCGTATCGTAGTTATCTACACGACGGGGAGTCAGGCAACTATGGATGAACGAAATAG
ACAGATCGCTGAGATAGGTGCCTCACTGATTAAGCATTGGTAACTGTCAGACCAAGTTTACTCATATATA
CTTTAGATTGATTTAAAACTTCATTTTTAATTTAAAAGGATCTAGGTGAAGATCCTTTTTGATAATCTCA
TGACCAAAATCCCTTAACGTGAGTTTTCGTTCCACTGAGCGTCAGACCCCGTAGAAAAGATCAAAGGATC
TTCTTGAGATCCTTTTTTTCTGCGCGTAATCTGCTGCTTGCAAACAAAAAAACCACCGCTACCAGCGGTG
GTTTGTTTGCCGGATCAAGAGCTACCAACTCTTTTTCCGAAGGTAACTGGCTTCAGCAGAGCGCAGATAC
CAAATACTGTTCTTCTAGTGTAGCCGTAGTTAGGCCACCACTTCAAGAACTCTGTAGCACCGCCTACATA
CCTCGCTCTGCTAATCCTGTTACCAGTGGCTGCTGCCAGTGGCGATAAGTCGTGTCTTACCGGGTTGGAC
TCAAGACGATAGTTACCGGATAAGGCGCAGCGGTCGGGCTGAACGGGGGGTT
Features (pLannotate 1.2.2; 16 found; start..end, strand, type, name):
    333..360     +  repeat_region  AAV2 ITR (fragment): inverted terminal repeat of adeno-associated virus serotype 2 inverted
    389..416     +  repeat_region  AAV2 ITR (fragment): inverted terminal repeat of adeno-associated virus serotype 2 inverted
    470..1758    +  promoter       CaMKII promoter: promoter for the mouse calcium/calmodulin-dependent kinase II α subunit
   2865..3557    +  CDS            FusionRed: FusionRed is a basic (constitutively fluorescent) red fluorescent protein published in 2012, derived from Entacmaea quadricolor. It has low acid sensitivity.
   3564..3758    +  CDS            Kcnb1 (fragment): KCNB1_RAT - Experimental evidence at protein level: Swiss-Prot protein existence level 1. Voltage-gated potassium channel that mediates transmembrane potassium transport in excitable membranes, primarily in the brain, but also in the pancreas and cardiovascular system. Contributes to the regulation of the action potential (AP) repolarization, duration and frequency of repetitive AP firing in neurons, muscle cells and endocrine cells and plays a role in homeostatic attenuation of electrical excitability throughout the brain (PubMed:10024359, PubMed:10618149, PubMed:12451110, PubMed:17379638, Pu
   3765..3789    +  misc_feature   MCS (fragment): pBluescript multiple cloning site
   3789..4377    +  misc_feature   WPRE: woodchuck hepatitis virus posttranscriptional regulatory element
   4409..4885    +  polyA_signal   hGH poly(A) signal: human growth hormone polyadenylation signal
   4925..5065    +  repeat_region  AAV2 ITR: inverted terminal repeat of adeno-associated virus serotype 2 inverted
   5070..5121    -  misc_feature   bom (fragment): basis of mobility region from pBR322
   5140..5595    +  rep_origin     f1 ori (sequence partly withheld): f1 bacteriophage origin of replication; arrow indicates direction of (+) strand synthesis
   5596..5645    -  misc_feature   bom (fragment): basis of mobility region from pBR322
   5747..5782    -  CDS            rop (fragment): Rop protein, which maintains plasmids at low copy number; rop
   5877..5981    +  promoter       AmpR promoter: bla
   5982..6842    +  CDS            AmpR: β-lactamase; bla; confers resistance to ampicillin, carbenicillin, and related antibiotics
   7013..260     +  rep_origin     ori (across the origin): high-copy-number ColE1/pMB1/pBR322/pUC origin of replication
