[The description below was written by a language model from this plasmid's Addgene catalogue record and pLannotate feature annotations shown in this document.]
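Description:
pAAV-CamKIIa-ChrimsonR::FusionRed::Kv2.1 is an AAV transfer plasmid of roughly 7.3 kb built on a pAAV backbone and intended for packaging a neuronal optogenetic expression cassette into recombinant adeno-associated virus. In bacteria it replicates from a high-copy ColE1/pUC-type origin and is selected with ampicillin through the β-lactamase gene; an f1 phage origin is also present. The catalogue lists a recombination-deficient growth strain, consistent with the need to keep the AAV2 inverted terminal repeats stable. The automated annotation finds a complete ITR downstream of the cassette but only short fragments of the upstream one. This may reflect the difficulty of sequencing or annotating these hairpin repeats rather than a real truncation.

Between the ITRs, the mouse CaMKIIα promoter, commonly used to bias expression toward excitatory neurons, drives a single fusion open reading frame cloned between AgeI and EcoRI sites. According to the catalogue the insert is ChrimsonR, a red-shifted channelrhodopsin, fused at its C terminus to the red fluorescent protein FusionRed and then to a trafficking domain from the Kv2.1 potassium channel (annotated as a rat Kcnb1 fragment). The feature table does not annotate the opsin itself, but an unannotated stretch lies between the promoter and FusionRed where it would be expected. The Kv2.1 motif is generally used to concentrate the opsin at the soma and proximal dendrites, which helps restrict photostimulation to targeted cells. A WPRE and the human growth hormone polyadenylation signal follow to enhance transcript stability and expression. The stated purpose is activation of neurons with two-photon stimulation, and the associated work applied targeted photostimulation to study circuits underlying short-term memory.
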