Addgene plasmid #102770: pAAV-CamKIIa-ChrimsonR::FusionRed::Kv2.1
Purpose: "Activate neurons with 2p stimulation"
Depositing lab: Karel Svoboda. Depositing organization: HHMI, Janelia Research Campus. Publication: Targeted photostimulation uncovers circuit motifs supporting short-term memory. Daie K, Svoboda K, Druckmann S. Nat Neurosci. 2021 Feb;24(2):259-265. doi: 10.1038/s41593-020-00776-3. Epub 2021 Jan 25. PubMed 33495637.
Backbone
  Vector backbone: pAAV
  Backbone size w/o insert (bp): 5366
  Total vector size (bp): 7352
  Vector type: AAV
Growth in bacteria
  Bacterial resistance: Ampicillin, 50 μg/mL
  Growth temperature: 37°C
  Growth strain: NEB Stable
  Copy number: Unknown
Gene/Insert
  Gene/Insert name: ChrimsonR::FusionRed::Kv2.1
  Insert size (bp): 1986
  Tag / fusion protein: FusionRed (C terminal on insert); Kv2.1 traficking domain (C terminal on insert)
  Cloning method: Restriction Enzyme; 5′ cloning site AgeI (not destroyed); 3′ cloning site EcoRI (not destroyed)
  Sequencing primers: 5′ TTCACCAGCTACAGTCTACCTTTC; 3′ CACGTTGTAAACGCCTGGTA
Terms and licenses: Academic/Nonprofit Terms; Industry Terms: Not Available to Industry
How to cite: pAAV-CamKIIa-ChrimsonR::FusionRed::Kv2.1 was a gift from Karel Svoboda (Addgene plasmid # 102770 ; http://n2t.net/addgene:102770 ; RRID:Addgene_102770)
